Addgene plasmid #220613: pAAV-EF1a-DIO-FLAG-hM4D(Gi)-P2A-ArgiNLS-AausFP1
Purpose: Cre-dependent co-expression of FLAG-tagged inhibitory hM4D(Gi) DREADD receptor, and a single-cell discriminating version of AausFP1 as a reporter.
Depositing lab: Sam Golden. Depositing organization: University of Washington. Publication: An arginine-rich nuclear localization signal (ArgiNLS) strategy for streamlined image segmentation of single cells. Szelenyi ER, Navarrete JS, Murry AD, Zhang Y, Girven KS, Kuo L, Cline MM, Bernstein MX, Burdyniuk M, Bowler B, Goodwin NL, Juarez B, Zweifel LS, Golden SA. Proc Natl Acad Sci U S A. 2024 Aug 6;121(32):e2320250121. doi: 10.1073/pnas.2320250121. Epub 2024 Jul 29. PubMed 39074275.
Backbone
  Vector backbone: pAAV-EF1a-FlpO
  Backbone manufacturer: Karl Deisseroth
  Vector type: Mammalian Expression, AAV, Cre/Lox
Growth in bacteria
  Bacterial resistance: Ampicillin, 100 μg/mL
  Growth temperature: 37°C
  Growth strain: NEB Stable
  Copy number: High Copy
Gene/Insert
  Gene/Insert name: FLAG-hM4D(Gi)-P2A-ArgiNLS-AausFP1
  Species: Synthetic
  Promoter: EF1a
  Tag / fusion protein: FLAG; ArgiNLS (N terminal on insert)
  Cloning method: Restriction Enzyme; 5′ cloning site NheI (not destroyed); 3′ cloning site AscI (not destroyed)
Terms and licenses: Academic/Nonprofit Terms; Industry Terms: Not Available to Industry
Depositor comments: The ArgiNLS system was conceptualized and developed by Eric Szelenyi. Please visit https://pubmed.ncbi.nlm.nih.gov/38045271/ for bioRxiv preprint.
How to cite: pAAV-EF1a-DIO-FLAG-hM4D(Gi)-P2A-ArgiNLS-AausFP1 was a gift from Sam Golden (Addgene plasmid # 220613 ; http://n2t.net/addgene:220613 ; RRID:Addgene_220613)
