[The description below was written by a language model from this plasmid's Addgene catalogue record and pLannotate feature annotations shown in this document.]
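Description:
pAAV-EF1a-DIO-FLAG-hM4D(Gi)-P2A-ArgiNLS-AausFP1 is a 7,347-nt AAV transfer plasmid for Cre-dependent mammalian expression, built on a pAAV-EF1a backbone. It is propagated in bacteria as a high-copy plasmid through a ColE1/pUC-type origin and selected with ampicillin (β-lactamase under its own promoter); an f1 phage origin is also present. AAV2 inverted terminal repeats flank the expression cassette so it can be packaged into recombinant AAV. The annotation shows a full-length ITR on the 3′ side but only short ITR fragments on the 5′ side, which may reflect the difficulty of sequencing or annotating these repeats.

The payload is driven by the human EF-1α promoter and sits in a DIO (double-floxed inverted open reading frame) arrangement. The coding sequence lies in the antisense orientation between pairs of lox2272 and loxP sites, with the two pairs facing each other. Without Cre, no functional transcript is made. Cre inverts the cassette and then excises one site of each pair, locking it in the sense orientation. The open reading frame encodes FLAG-tagged hM4D(Gi), the inhibitory Gi-coupled DREADD derived from the human M4 muscarinic receptor (annotated as CHRM4). It is followed by a P2A ribosome-skipping peptide and the green fluorescent protein AausFP1 carrying an N-terminal arginine-rich nuclear localization signal (ArgiNLS). The FLAG and ArgiNLS elements are listed in the catalogue but not separately annotated in the feature table. Downstream lie WPRE fragments, which enhance transcript stability and expression, and sequence annotated as SV40 poly(A) signal fragments.

The construct is intended for chemogenetic silencing of Cre-defined cell populations. The nuclear-restricted reporter marks each expressing cell discretely, which simplifies single-cell image segmentation and counting.
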