Features (pLannotate 1.2.2; 27 found; start..end, strand, type, name):
     12..39      +  repeat_region  AAV2 ITR (fragment): inverted terminal repeat of adeno-associated virus serotype 2 inverted
     68..95      +  repeat_region  AAV2 ITR (fragment): inverted terminal repeat of adeno-associated virus serotype 2 inverted
    158..224     +  CDS            small t antigen (fragment): SV40 (simian virus 40) small t antigen
    231..1409    +  promoter       EF-1α promoter: strong constitutive promoter for human elongation factor EF-1α
   1421..1438    +  misc_feature   MCS (fragment): pUC18/19 multiple cloning site
   1445..1478    +  protein_bind   lox2272: Cre-mediated recombination occurs in the 8-bp core sequence (GGATACTT). lox2272 sites are compatible with each other, but incompatible with loxP or loxN sites (Lee and Saito, 1988). Cre recombinase
   1479..1528    -  intron         β-globin intron (fragment): internally truncated intron from human β-globin
   1529..1562    +  protein_bind   loxP: Cre-mediated recombination occurs in the 8-bp core sequence (GCATACAT). Cre recombinase
   1574..2269    -  CDS            AausFP1: AausFP1 is a basic (constitutively fluorescent) green fluorescent protein published in 2019, derived from Aequorea australis. It has low acid sensitivity.
   2363..2419    -  CDS            P2A: 2A peptide from porcine teschovirus-1 polyprotein Eukaryotic ribosomes fail to insert a peptide bond between the Gly and Pro residues, yielding separate polypeptides.
   2444..3877    -  CDS            CHRM4: ACM4_HUMAN - Experimental evidence at protein level: Swiss-Prot protein existence level 1. The muscarinic acetylcholine receptor mediates various cellular responses, including inhibition of adenylate cyclase, breakdown of phosphoinositides and modulation of potassium channels through the action of G proteins. Primary transducing effect is inhibition of adenylate cyclase. From Homo sapiens (Human).
   3995..4028    -  protein_bind   lox2272: Cre-mediated recombination occurs in the 8-bp core sequence (GGATACTT). lox2272 sites are compatible with each other, but incompatible with loxP or loxN sites (Lee and Saito, 1988). Cre recombinase
   4029..4078    -  intron         β-globin intron (fragment): internally truncated intron from human β-globin
   4079..4112    -  protein_bind   loxP: Cre-mediated recombination occurs in the 8-bp core sequence (GCATACAT). Cre recombinase
   4113..4137    +  misc_feature   MCS (fragment): pBluescript multiple cloning site
   4156..4313    +  misc_feature   WPRE (fragment): woodchuck hepatitis virus posttranscriptional regulatory element
   4319..4403    +  misc_feature   WPRE (fragment): woodchuck hepatitis virus posttranscriptional regulatory element
   4402..4445    -  polyA_signal   SV40 poly(A) signal (fragment): SV40 polyadenylation signal
   4449..4516    -  polyA_signal   SV40 poly(A) signal (fragment): SV40 polyadenylation signal
   4611..4751    +  repeat_region  AAV2 ITR: inverted terminal repeat of adeno-associated virus serotype 2 inverted
   4756..4807    -  misc_feature   bom (fragment): basis of mobility region from pBR322
   4826..5281    +  rep_origin     f1 ori (sequence partly withheld): f1 bacteriophage origin of replication; arrow indicates direction of (+) strand synthesis
   5282..5331    -  misc_feature   bom (fragment): basis of mobility region from pBR322
   5433..5468    -  CDS            rop (fragment): Rop protein, which maintains plasmids at low copy number; rop
   5563..5667    +  promoter       AmpR promoter: bla
   5668..6528    +  CDS            AmpR: β-lactamase; bla; confers resistance to ampicillin, carbenicillin, and related antibiotics
   6699..7286    +  rep_origin     ori: high-copy-number ColE1/pMB1/pBR322/pUC origin of replication
>Addgene plasmid #220613 | pAAV-EF1a-DIO-FLAG-hM4D(Gi)-P2A-ArgiNLS-AausFP1 | addgene full sequence | sequence record 441115 | Addgene NGS Result
CCTGCAGGCAGCTGCGCGCTCGCTCGCTCACTGAGGCCGCCCGGGCGTCGGGCGACCTTTGGTCGCCCGG
CCTCAGTGAGCGAGCGAGCGCGCAGAGAGGGAGTGGCCAACTCCATCACTAGGGGTTCCTGCGGCCGCAC
GCGTAAGCTTTGCAAAGATGGATAAAGTTTTAAACAGAGAGGAATCTTTGCAGCTAATGGACCTTCTAGG
TCTTGAAAGGAGTGGGAATTGGCTCCGGTGCCCGTCAGTGGGCAGAGCGCACATCGCCCACAGTCCCCGA
GAAGTTGGGGGGAGGGGTCGGCAATTGAACCGGTGCCTAGAGAAGGTGGCGCGGGGTAAACTGGGAAAGT
GATGTCGTGTACTGGCTCCGCCTTTTTCCCGAGGGTGGGGGAGAACCGTATATAAGTGCAGTAGTCGCCG
TGAACGTTCTTTTTCGCAACGGGTTTGCCGCCAGAACACAGGTAAGTGCCGTGTGTGGTTCCCGCGGGCC
TGGCCTCTTTACGGGTTATGGCCCTTGCGTGCCTTGAATTACTTCCACCTGGCTGCAGTACGTGATTCTT
GATCCCGAGCTTCGGGTTGGAAGTGGGTGGGAGAGTTCGAGGCCTTGCGCTTAAGGAGCCCCTTCGCCTC
GTGCTTGAGTTGAGGCCTGGCCTGGGCGCTGGGGCCGCCGCGTGCGAATCTGGTGGCACCTTCGCGCCTG
TCTCGCTGCTTTCGATAAGTCTCTAGCCATTTAAAATTTTTGATGACCTGCTGCGACGCTTTTTTTCTGG
CAAGATAGTCTTGTAAATGCGGGCCAAGATCTGCACACTGGTATTTCGGTTTTTGGGGCCGCGGGCGGCG
ACGGGGCCCGTGCGTCCCAGCGCACATGTTCGGCGAGGCGGGGCCTGCGAGCGCGGCCACCGAGAATCGG
ACGGGGGTAGTCTCAAGCTGGCCGGCCTGCTCTGGTGCCTGGCCTCGCGCCGCCGTGTATCGCCCCGCCC
TGGGCGGCAAGGCTGGCCCGGTCGGCACCAGTTGCGTGAGCGGAAAGATGGCCGCTTCCCGGCCCTGCTG
CAGGGAGCTCAAAATGGAGGACGCGGCGCTCGGGAGAGCGGGCGGGTGAGTCACCCACACAAAGGAAAAG
GGCCTTTCCGTCCTCAGCCGTCGCTTCATGTGACTCCACGGAGTACCGGGCGCCGTCCAGGCACCTCGAT
TAGTTCTCGAGCTTTTGGAGTACGTCGTCTTTAGGTTGGGGGGAGGGGTTTTATGCGATGGAGTTTCCCC
ACACTGAGTGGGTGGAGACTGAAGTTAGGCCAGCTTGGCACTTGATGTAATTCTCCTTGGAATTTGCCCT
TTTTGAGTTTGGATCTTGGTTCATTCTCAAGCCTCAGACAGTGGTTCAAAGTTTTTTTCTTCCATTTCAG
GTGTCGTGAGGTACCGTACCGGATCCTCTAGAGTCGACTCCGGAATAACTTCGTATAGGATACTTTATAC
GAAGTTATGCAGAATGGTAGCTGGATTGTAGCTGCTATTAGCAATATGAAACCTCTTAATAACTTCGTAT
AGCATACATTATACGAAGTTATGGCGCGCCTTAGGCGTAGGCGGTCTTGCAGTCGATGGCTCTGAACACT
TCCACCACGTTCATGTGGTCCCGGGTTTCTTTAGGGTCCTTGCTCAGGATGGTGTGGGCCTGAATGTGGT
GATAGTGAGGGATGTCCACGGGGCCACCTCCGAGAGGGGTATTCAGCTGCTGGTGAGCAGCAATGATCTG
GCCTCCGCCGATCACGTCGTGCACAATGTTGATGTAGCACTTGATGCCGTTGTTCTGCACGTCGGGCAGC
ACGTAGATGCAGTGCGGGTTGTAGTTGAACTCAAGTTTCTTGCCCAGGATGTTGCCGCCTTTCTTGAAGC
CGCTGCCGTTCAGGGTCACTCTGTTGTACACGGAGCCCTTCTCGTAGGTCACTTCGGCTCTGGTCTTGTA
CACGCCGTCGTTCTCGAAGGTGATGGTTCTCTCTTGCACGTAGCCCTCAGGCATGGCGCTCTTGGGGTAG
TCCTTGATGTCGTTGGGATACTTGGCGAAGCACTGGGCGCCGTATGTCACTGTGGTCAGGATGCTGCTCC
AAGGCACAGGCAGTTCGCCGGTTGTGCAGATGAAGCTGGCCTCGATCTTTCCGGTATTGGCGTCGCCGTG
TCCTTTGCCTCTGACGCTGAACTTCATGCCTTCCACGTCGCCTTCCATTTCCACCACATAGGGGATCTTC
TCGCGGAACAGCAGGGCGCCATAAGACATGGTGGCCACAGGGGATCCCGTTCGACGGCGCCGCCGCCTTC
TCACCTTCTTTTTCTTTGCTATGCTCATCTGCTTCTGGGGAGCCACCCTTTTAGGACCGGGGTTTTCTTC
CACGTCTCCTGCTTGCTTTAACAGAGAGAAGTTCGTGGCTCCGGATCCGACCGGTGGATCCCGCCTGGCA
GTGCCGATGTTCCGATACTGGCACAGCAGCAGGTGCCGGAAGGTCTTTTTAAAGGTGGCGTTGCACAGAG
CATAGCAGGCAGGGTTGATGGTGCTGTTGACGTAGCAGAGCCAGTAGCCAATGGACCACACCGTGTCAGG
GATGCAGCTCTGGCAGAAGGTGTTCACCAGGACCATGACGTTGTAGGGCGTCCAGGTGAGGATGAAGGCC
AGCAGAATGGCAAAGATCGTTCGTGTCACTTTGCGCTCCCGGGCCGCCATCTGCCGCTTCTTGCGCACCT
GGTTGCGAGCGATGCTGGCGAACTTGCGGGCCACGTTGGCCGCAGGGCGCATGCCAGCCGGCGTGGCAGG
CACAATCTCAATGGCTGTCACACACTCATTGCCTGTCTGCTTCGTCACAATCTGGATCTTGGACCATCTG
GAGGCTGGGTTGAGGGCCCGCGGCTGCAGGGGAGGGGCGGGCATGGCGGGCGTGGTGGCCTCTGTGGTGG
ACAGCTCTGTGGCTGGGCGTTCCTTGGTGTTCTGGGTGGCACTGCCTGAGCTGGACTCATTGGAAGTGTC
CTTATCAGCCACGGGGCGCGGTGGCGGTGGCAGCGCTGGCGGGGGGGCCTCCTCCAGCTTGCCATTGCGC
AGCTCCTCCCGGGCGGCCTCCCCGGGCGGGGGCTTCTTGACGCTCTGCTTCATTAGTGGGCTCTTGAGGA
AGGCCAGCGTCTTGGCTTTCTTCTCCTTCGGGCCCTCGGGCCGGTGCTTGTGGACTCGGCTGCGACTGGC
CAGGGAGATGTGGATGTACAGCACCGTCATGATGACCACAGGCAGGTAGAAGCCAGCAATGGCTGTGCCA
AAGGTCACTGCTGGGTTGGACAGGAACTGGATGAAGCACTGGTTGTCGGGCACCGTCCGCTTACCCACCA
CAAACTGCCAGAACAAGATGGCAGGCGCCCAGAGCACGAAGGACAGTACCCAGGCAGCAGCAATCATGAG
GCCTGCCATCTTGGTGGTGCGCCGGGCAGGGTAGGTGAGAGGCTTGGTGACGCAGAAGTAGCGGTCAAAG
CTGATGATGAGAAGGTTCATGACGGAGGCGTTGCTCACCACGCAGTCCAGGGCCAGCCACAGGTCGCAGA
CCACGGCGCCCAGGGGCCAGTAGCCCTTGATGATGTACACGGTGTAGAGGTTCATGGAGAAGGCGCCTAT
GATGAGATCAGCACACGCCAGGCTGAAGAGGAAGTAGTTGTTGACTGTCTGCAGCTGCCTGTTGACCTTG
ATGGACAGCATCACCAGGATGTTGCCCACGACAGTCACCAGGCTCAGGGAGCCTGTCACTGTGGCAATGA
AGACCATTTCCACCGTCTCATAGCGATTGTGGGATGATGACGTGACCAGGCGCACGGACTGATTGCCCGA
GCTGCCATTGACAGGTGTGAAGTTGGCATTTAAATCTTCTTCTGATAATAATTTTTGTTCTAATGCATCT
CGAGTGGATCCGAGCTCTGAATTCTCACCGATATCTTTATCATCATCATCTTTATAATCCATGGTGGCGC
TAGCATAACTTCGTATAAAGTATCCTATACGAAGTTATTTGCCTTAACCCAGAAATTATCACTGTTATTC
TTTAGAATGGTGCAAAGAATAACTTCGTATAATGTATGCTATACGAAGTTATGAATTCGATATCAAGCTT
ATCGATATCGAATTCCGCTCGAGATAATCAACCTCTGGATTACAAAATTTGTGAAAGATTGACTGGTATT
CTTAACTATGTTGCTCCTTTTACGCTATGTGGATACGCTGCTTTAATGCCTTTGTATCATGCTATTGCTT
CCCGTATGGCTTTCATTTTCTCCTCCTTGTATAAATCCTGGTTAGTTCTTGCCACGGCGGAACTCATCGC
CGCCTGCCTTGCCCGCTGCTGGACAGGGGCTCGGCTGTTGGGCACTGACAATTCCGTGGTGTTTATTTGT
GAAATTTGTGATGCTATTGCTTTATTTGTAACCATCTAGCTTTATTTGTGAAATTTGTGATGCTATTGCT
TTATTTGTAACCATTATAAGCTGCAATAAACAAGTTAACAACAACAATTGCATTCATTTTATGTTTCAGG
TTCAGGGGGAGATGTGGGAGGTTTTTTAAAGCGGCCGCCACGTGCGGACCGAGCGGCCGCAGGAACCCCT
AGTGATGGAGTTGGCCACTCCCTCTCTGCGCGCTCGCTCGCTCACTGAGGCCGGGCGACCAAAGGTCGCC
CGACGCCCGGGCTTTGCCCGGGCGGCCTCAGTGAGCGAGCGAGCGCGCAGCTGCCTGCAGGGGCGCCTGA
TGCGGTATTTTCTCCTTACGCATCTGTGCGGTATTTCACACCGCATA
[95 nt withheld, positions 4808-4902]
T
[46 nt withheld, positions 4904-4949]
C
[141 nt withheld, positions 4951-5091]
CCTTTGACGTTGGAGTCCACGTTCTTT
[37 nt withheld, positions 5119-5155]
ACTCTATCTCGGGCTATTCTTTTGATTTATAAGGGATTTTGCCGATTTCGGTCTATTGGTTAAAAAATGA
GCTGATTTAACAAAAATTTAACGCGAATTTTAACAAAATATTAACGTTTACAATTTTATGGTGCACTCTC
AGTACAATCTGCTCTGATGCCGCATAGTTAAGCCAGCCCCGACACCCGCCAACACCCGCTGACGCGCCCT
GACGGGCTTGTCTGCTCCCGGCATCCGCTTACAGACAAGCTGTGACCGTCTCCGGGAGCTGCATGTGTCA
GAGGTTTTCACCGTCATCACCGAAACGCGCGAGACGAAAGGGCCTCGTGATACGCCTATTTTTATAGGTT
AATGTCATGATAATAATGGTTTCTTAGACGTCAGGTGGCACTTTTCGGGGAAATGTGCGCGGAACCCCTA
TTTGTTTATTTTTCTAAATACATTCAAATATGTATCCGCTCATGAGACAATAACCCTGATAAATGCTTCA
ATAATATTGAAAAAGGAAGAGTATGAGTATTCAACATTTCCGTGTCGCCCTTATTCCCTTTTTTGCGGCA
TTTTGCCTTCCTGTTTTTGCTCACCCAGAAACGCTGGTGAAAGTAAAAGATGCTGAAGATCAGTTGGGTG
CACGAGTGGGTTACATCGAACTGGATCTCAACAGCGGTAAGATCCTTGAGAGTTTTCGCCCCGAAGAACG
TTTTCCAATGATGAGCACTTTTAAAGTTCTGCTATGTGGCGCGGTATTATCCCGTATTGACGCCGGGCAA
GAGCAACTCGGTCGCCGCATACACTATTCTCAGAATGACTTGGTTGAGTACTCACCAGTCACAGAAAAGC
ATCTTACGGATGGCATGACAGTAAGAGAATTATGCAGTGCTGCCATAACCATGAGTGATAACACTGCGGC
CAACTTACTTCTGACAACGATCGGAGGACCGAAGGAGCTAACCGCTTTTTTGCACAACATGGGGGATCAT
GTAACTCGCCTTGATCGTTGGGAACCGGAGCTGAATGAAGCCATACCAAACGACGAGCGTGACACCACGA
TGCCTGTAGCAATGGCAACAACGTTGCGCAAACTATTAACTGGCGAACTACTTACTCTAGCTTCCCGGCA
ACAATTAATAGACTGGATGGAGGCGGATAAAGTTGCAGGACCACTTCTGCGCTCGGCCCTTCCGGCTGGC
TGGTTTATTGCTGATAAATCTGGAGCCGGTGAGCGTGGGTCTCGCGGTATCATTGCAGCACTGGGGCCAG
ATGGTAAGCCCTCCCGTATCGTAGTTATCTACACGACGGGGAGTCAGGCAACTATGGATGAACGAAATAG
ACAGATCGCTGAGATAGGTGCCTCACTGATTAAGCATTGGTAACTGTCAGACCAAGTTTACTCATATATA
CTTTAGATTGATTTAAAACTTCATTTTTAATTTAAAAGGATCTAGGTGAAGATCCTTTTTGATAATCTCA
TGACCAAAATCCCTTAACGTGAGTTTTCGTTCCACTGAGCGTCAGACCCCGTAGAAAAGATCAAAGGATC
TTCTTGAGATCCTTTTTTTCTGCGCGTAATCTGCTGCTTGCAAACAAAAAAACCACCGCTACCAGCGGTG
GTTTGTTTGCCGGATCAAGAGCTACCAACTCTTTTTCCGAAGGTAACTGGCTTCAGCAGAGCGCAGATAC
CAAATACTGTTCTTCTAGTGTAGCCGTAGTTAGGCCACCACTTCAAGAACTCTGTAGCACCGCCTACATA
CCTCGCTCTGCTAATCCTGTTACCAGTGGCTGCTGCCAGTGGCGATAAGTCGTGTCTTACCGGGTTGGAC
TCAAGACGATAGTTACCGGATAAGGCGCAGCGGTCGGGCTGAACGGGGGTTCGTGCACACAGCCCAGCTT
GGAGCGAACGACCTACACCGAACTGAGATACCTACAGCGTGAGCTATGAGAAAGCGCCACGCTTCCCGAA
GGGAGAAAGGCGGACAGGTATCCGGTAAGCGGCAGGGTCGGAACAGGAGAGCGCACGAGGGAGCTTCCAG
GGGGAAACGCCTGGTATCTTTATAGTCCTGTCGGGTTTCGCCACCTCTGACTTGAGCGTCGATTTTTGTG
ATGCTCGTCAGGGGGGCGGAGCCTATGGAAAAACGCCAGCAACGCGGCCTTTTTACGGTTCCTGGCCTTT
TGCTGGCCTTTTGCTCACATGT
